Addgene plasmid #168389: pTL328
Purpose: pGBKT7 yeast two-hybrid plasmid
Depositing lab: Sophien Kamoun. Depositing organization: Sainsbury Laboratory, Norwich. Publication: A single amino acid polymorphism in a conserved effector of the multihost blast fungus pathogen expands host-target binding spectrum. Bentham AR, Petit-Houdenot Y, Win J, Chuma I, Terauchi R, Banfield MJ, Kamoun S, Langner T. PLoS Pathog. 2021 Nov 10;17(11):e1009957. doi: 10.1371/journal.ppat.1009957. eCollection 2021 Nov. PubMed 34758051.
Backbone
  Vector backbone: pGBKT7
  Vector type: Yeast Expression
Growth in bacteria
  Bacterial resistance: Kanamycin, 50 μg/mL
  Growth temperature: 37°C
  Growth strain: DH5alpha
  Copy number: High Copy
Gene/Insert
  Gene/Insert name: OsaHIP48
  Species: Oryza sativa
  Cloning method: Unknown
Terms and licenses: Academic/Nonprofit Terms; Industry Terms: Not Available to Industry
How to cite: pTL328 was a gift from Sophien Kamoun (Addgene plasmid # 168389 ; http://n2t.net/addgene:168389 ; RRID:Addgene_168389)
