[The description below was written by a language model from this plasmid's Addgene catalogue record and pLannotate feature annotations shown in this document.]
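Description:
pTL328 is a yeast two-hybrid bait plasmid built on the pGBKT7 backbone, carrying OsaHIP48, a gene from rice (Oryza sativa). The 7,518 nt shuttle vector replicates in E. coli from a high-copy ColE1/pUC-type origin and is selected with kanamycin through the Tn5 NeoR/KanR aminoglycoside phosphotransferase gene, driven here by the AmpR (bla) promoter. In Saccharomyces cerevisiae it is maintained episomally by the 2μ origin and selected by complementation of tryptophan auxotrophy with the TRP1 marker under its own promoter. An f1 origin is also present, along with several small annotated remnants (lacZα, lacI, rop, bom, ble and poly(A) signal fragments) that appear to be backbone leftovers.

The expression cassette uses the yeast ADH1 promoter to drive the GAL4 DNA-binding domain, followed downstream by the insert and then by the T7 and ADH1 terminators. The insert region is annotated automatically as a fragment resembling Arabidopsis HIPP28, a heavy-metal-binding protein. This homology hit is consistent with the catalogued rice HIP48 insert belonging to that protein family, and its short span (about 210 nt) suggests that only a domain-sized portion matched or was cloned, though the record does not specify which. A T7 promoter between the GAL4 domain and the insert allows in vitro transcription of the insert without the GAL4 moiety.

In a two-hybrid assay, the GAL4 DNA-binding domain fusion is paired with an activation-domain prey, and interaction reconstitutes GAL4 activity at reporter genes. The associated publication concerns how a polymorphism in a conserved blast fungus effector alters its range of host-target binding, so the plasmid was probably used to test effector binding to this rice protein.
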