Features (pLannotate 1.2.2; 24 found; start..end, strand, type, name):
     30..734     +  promoter       ADH1 promoter: S. cerevisiae ADH1; promoter for alcohol dehydrogenase 1
    762..1202    +  CDS            GAL4 DNA binding domain: DNA binding domain of the GAL4 transcriptional activator; Saccharomyces cerevisiae GAL4 (truncated)
   1213..1231    +  promoter       T7 promoter: promoter for bacteriophage T7 RNA polymerase
   1314..1523    +  CDS            HIPP28 (fragment): HIP28_ARATH - Protein inferred from homology: Swiss-Prot protein existence level 3. Heavy-metal-binding protein. From Arabidopsis thaliana (Mouse-ear cress).
   1553..1600    +  terminator     T7 terminator: transcription terminator for bacteriophage T7 RNA polymerase
   1627..1814    +  terminator     ADH1 terminator: S. cerevisiae ADH1; transcription terminator for the S. cerevisiae alcohol dehydrogenase 1 (ADH1) gene
   1862..1878    -  protein_bind   lac operator: The lac repressor binds to the lac operator to inhibit transcription in E. coli. This inhibition can be relieved by adding lactose or isopropyl-β-D-thiogalactopyranoside (IPTG). lac repressor encoded by lacI
   1886..1916    -  promoter       lac promoter: promoter for the E. coli lac operon
   1931..1952    -  protein_bind   CAP binding site: CAP binding activates transcription in the presence of cAMP. E. coli catabolite activator protein
   1965..2057    -  CDS            lacI (fragment): lac repressor; lacI; The lac repressor binds to the lac operator to inhibit transcription in E. coli. This inhibition can be relieved by adding lactose or isopropyl-β-D-thiogalactopyranoside (IPTG).
   2240..2828    -  rep_origin     ori: high-copy-number ColE1/pMB1/pBR322/pUC origin of replication
   3050..3066    +  polyA_signal   bGH poly(A) signal (fragment): bovine growth hormone polyadenylation signal
   3157..3204    -  polyA_signal   HSV TK poly(A) signal: herpes simplex virus thymidine kinase polyadenylation signal (Cole and Stacy, 1985)
   3263..3415    -  CDS            ble (fragment): BLE_KLEPN - Experimental evidence at protein level: Swiss-Prot protein existence level 1. Binding protein with a strong affinity to the bleomycin family of antibiotics. Binds to CL990; an antimitotic-antibiotic compound. From Klebsiella pneumoniae.
   3436..4230    -  CDS            NeoR/KanR: aminoglycoside phosphotransferase from Tn5; aph(3')-II (or nptII); confers resistance to neomycin, kanamycin, and G418 (Geneticin®)
   4231..4335    -  promoter       AmpR promoter: bla
   4362..5704    -  rep_origin     2μ ori: yeast 2μ plasmid origin of replication
   5772..5807    +  CDS            rop (fragment): Rop protein, which maintains plasmids at low copy number; rop
   5909..5958    +  misc_feature   bom (fragment): basis of mobility region from pBR322
   6097..6244    +  promoter       TRP1 promoter: S. cerevisiae TRP1
   6245..6919    +  CDS            TRP1: phosphoribosylanthranilate isomerase, required for tryptophan biosynthesis; S. cerevisiae TRP1; yeast auxotrophic marker
   6970..7021    +  misc_feature   bom (fragment): basis of mobility region from pBR322
   7049..7477    -  rep_origin     f1 ori (sequence partly withheld): f1 bacteriophage origin of replication; arrow indicates direction of (+) strand synthesis
   7481..29      -  CDS            lacZα (fragment) (across the origin): LacZα fragment of β-galactosidase; lacZ fragment
>Addgene plasmid #168389 | pTL328 | addgene full sequence | sequence record 349990 | Addgene NGS Result
CGGTGCGGGCCTCTTCGCTATTACGCCAGATCCTTTTGTTGTTTCCGGGTGTACAATATGGACTTCCTCT
TTTCTGGCAACCAAACCCATACATCGGGATTCCTATAATACCTTCGTTGGTCTCCCTAACATGTAGGTGG
CGGAGGGGAGATATACAATAGAACAGATACCAGACAAGACATAATGGGCTAAACAAGACTACACCAATTA
CACTGCCTCATTGATGGTGGTACATAACGAACTAATACTGTAGCCCTAGACTTGATAGCCATCATCATAT
CGAAGTTTCACTACCCTTTTTCCATTTGCCATCTATTGAAGTAATAATAGGCGCATGCAACTTCTTTTCT
TTTTTTTTCTTTTCTCTCTCCCCCGTTGTTGTCTCACCATATCCGCAATGACAAAAAAATGATGGAAGAC
ACTAAAGGAAAAAATTAACGACAAAGACAGCACCAACAGATGTCGTTGTTCCAGAGCTGATGAGGGGTAT
CTCGAAGCACACGAAACTTTTTCCTTCCTTCATTCACGCACACTACTCTCTAATGAGCAACGGTATACGG
CCTTCCTTCCAGTTACTTGAATTTGAAATAAAAAAAAGTTTGCTGTCTTGCTATCAAGTATAAATAGACC
TGCAATTATTAATCTTTTGTTTCCTCGTCATTGTTCTCGTTCCCTTTCTTCCTTGTTTCTTTTTCTGCAC
AATATTTCAAGCTATACCAAGCATACAATCAACTCCAAGCTTGAAGCAAGCCTCCTGAAAGATGAAGCTA
CTGTCTTCTATCGAACAAGCATGCGATATTTGCCGACTTAAAAAGCTCAAGTGCTCCAAAGAAAAACCGA
AGTGCGCCAAGTGTCTGAAGAACAACTGGGAGTGTCGCTACTCTCCCAAAACCAAAAGGTCTCCGCTGAC
TAGGGCACATCTGACAGAAGTGGAATCAAGGCTAGAAAGACTGGAACAGCTATTTCTACTGATTTTTCCT
CGAGAAGACCTTGACATGATTTTGAAAATGGATTCTTTACAGGATATAAAAGCATTGTTAACAGGATTAT
TTGTACAAGATAATGTGAATAAAGATGCCGTCACAGATAGATTGGCTTCAGTGGAGACTGATATGCCTCT
AACATTGAGACAGCATAGAATAAGTGCGACATCATCATCGGAAGAGAGTAGTAACAAAGGTCAAAGACAG
TTGACTGTATCGCCGGAATTTGTAATACGACTCACTATAGGGCGAGCCGCCATCATGGAGGAGCAGAAGC
TGATCTCAGAGGAGGACCTGCATATGGCCATGGAGGCCGAATTCATGACCATCGTGGAGATGCAGATGAA
CATCGACTGCGATGGCTGCGAAGATAACGTTCGCAAAGCCCTGCAGCGCCTGCAGGGTGTGGATTATGTG
GATGTGGATCGCGTGCGCGGTAAAGTGACCGTGACCGGTAGCGCCAGCCAGAAAAAAGTGCTGCGCGCAG
CACGTCGTAGCGGTCGTATTGCCGTGCTGTGGCCGAGCGCCTATGATACCGATGGATCCGTCGACCTGCA
GCGGCCGCATAACTAGCATAACCCCTTGGGGCCTCTAAACGGGTCTTGAGGGGTTTTTTGCGCGCTTGCA
GCCAAGCTAATTCCGGGCGAATTTCTTATGATTTATGATTTTTATTATTAAATAAGTTATAAAAAAAATA
AGTGTATACAAATTTTAAAGTGACTCTTAGGTTTTAAAACGAAAATTCTTATTCTTGAGTAACTCTTTCC
TGTAGGTCAGGTTGCTTTCTCAGGTATAGCATGAGGTCGCTCTTATTGACCACACCTCTACCGGCATGCA
AGCTTGGCGTAATCATGGTCATAGCTGTTTCCTGTGTGAAATTGTTATCCGCTCACAATTCCACACAACA
TACGAGCCGGAAGCATAAAGTGTAAAGCCTGGGGTGCCTAATGAGTGAGCTAACTCACATTAATTGCGTT
GCGCTCACTGCCCGCTTTCCAGTCGGGAAACCTGTCGTGCCAGCTGCATTAATGAATCGGCCAACGCGCG
GGGAGAGGCGGTTTGCGTATTGGGCGCTCTTCCGCTTCCTCGCTCACTGACTCGCTGCGCTCGGTCGTTC
GGCTGCGGCGAGCGGTATCAGCTCACTCAAAGGCGGTAATACGGTTATCCACAGAATCAGGGGATAACGC
AGGAAAGAACATGTGAGCAAAAGGCCAGCAAAAGGCCAGGAACCGTAAAAAGGCCGCGTTGCTGGCGTTT
TTCCATAGGCTCCGCCCCCCTGACGAGCATCACAAAAATCGACGCTCAAGTCAGAGGTGGCGAAACCCGA
CAGGACTATAAAGATACCAGGCGTTTCCCCCTGGAAGCTCCCTCGTGCGCTCTCCTGTTCCGACCCTGCC
GCTTACCGGATACCTGTCCGCCTTTCTCCCTTCGGGAAGCGTGGCGCTTTCTCATAGCTCACGCTGTAGG
TATCTCAGTTCGGTGTAGGTCGTTCGCTCCAAGCTGGGCTGTGTGCACGAACCCCCCGTTCAGCCCGACC
GCTGCGCCTTATCCGGTAACTATCGTCTTGAGTCCAACCCGGTAAGACACGACTTATCGCCACTGGCAGC
AGCCACTGGTAACAGGATTAGCAGAGCGAGGTATGTAGGCGGTGCTACAGAGTTCTTGAAGTGGTGGCCT
AACTACGGCTACACTAGAAGAACAGTATTTGGTATCTGCGCTCTGCTGAAGCCAGTTACCTTCGGAAAAA
GAGTTGGTAGCTCTTGATCCGGCAAACAAACCACCGCTGGTAGCGGTGGTTTTTTTGTTTGCAAGCAGCA
GATTACGCGCAGAAAAAAAGGATCTCAAGAAGATCCTTTGATCTTTTCTACGGGGTCTGACGCTCAGTGG
AACGAAAACTCACGTTAAGGGATTTTGGTCATGAGATTATCAAAAAGGATCTTCACCTAGATCCTTTTAA
ATTAAAAATGAAGTTTTAAATCAATCTAAAGTATATATGAGTAACCTGAGGCTATGGCAGGGCCTGCCGC
CCCGACGTTGGCTGCGAGCCCTGGGCCTTCACCCGAACTTGGGGGGTGGGGTGGGGAAAAGGAAGAAACG
CGGGCGTATTGGCCCCAATGGGGTCTCGGTGGGGTATCGACAGAGTGCCAGCCCTGGGACCGAACCCCGC
GTTTATGAACAAACGACCCAACACCGTGCGTTTTATTCTGTCTTTTTATTGCCGTCATAGCGCGGGTTCC
TTCCGGTATTGTCTCCTTCCGTGTTTCAGTTAGCCTCCCCCTAGGGTGGGCGAAGAACTCCAGCATGAGA
TCCCCGCGCTGGAGGATCATCCAGCCGGCGTCCCGGAAAACGATTCCGAAGCCCAACCTTTCATAGAAGG
CGGCGGTGGAATCGAAATCTCGTGATGGCAGGTTGGGCGTCGCTTGGTCGGTCATTTCGAACCCCAGAGT
CCCGCTCAGAAGAACTCGTCAAGAAGGCGATAGAAGGCGATGCGCTGCGAATCGGGAGCGGCGATACCGT
AAAGCACGAGGAAGCGGTCAGCCCATTCGCCGCCAAGCTCTTCAGCAATATCACGGGTAGCCAACGCTAT
GTCCTGATAGCGGTCCGCCACACCCAGCCGGCCACAGTCGATGAATCCAGAAAAGCGGCCATTTTCCACC
ATGATATTCGGCAAGCAGGCATCGCCATGAGTCACGACGAGATCCTCGCCGTCGGGCATGCTCGCCTTGA
GCCTGGCGAACAGTTCGGCTGGCGCGAGCCCCTGATGCTCTTCGTCCAGATCATCCTGATCGACAAGACC
GGCTTCCATCCGAGTACGTGCTCGCTCGATGCGATGTTTCGCTTGGTGGTCGAATGGGCAGGTAGCCGGA
TCAAGCGTATGCAGCCGCCGCATTGCATCAGCCATGATGGATACTTTCTCGGCAGGAGCAAGGTGAGATG
ACAGGAGATCCTGCCCCGGCACTTCGCCCAATAGCAGCCAGTCCCTTCCCGCTTCAGTGACAACGTCGAG
CACAGCTGCGCAAGGAACGCCCGTCGTGGCCAGCCACGATAGCCGCGCTGCCTCGTCTTGCAGTTCATTC
AGGGCACCGGACAGGTCGGTCTTGACAAAAAGAACCGGGCGCCCCTGCGCTGACAGCCGGAACACGGCGG
CATCAGAGCAGCCGATTGTCTGTTGTGCCCAGTCATAGCCGAATAGCCTCTCCACCCAAGCGGCCGGAGA
ACCTGCGTGCAATCCATCTTGTTCAATCATACTCTTCCTTTTTCAATATTATTGAAGCATTTATCAGGGT
TATTGTCTCATGAGCGGATACATATTTGAATGTATTTAGAAAAATAAACAAATAGGGGTTCCGCGCACAT
TTCCCCGAAAAGTGCCACCTGAACGAAGCATCTGTGCTTCATTTTGTAGAACAAAAATGCAACGCGAGAG
CGCTAATTTTTCAAACAAAGAATCTGAGCTGCATTTTTACAGAACAGAAATGCAACGCGAAAGCGCTATT
TTACCAACGAAGAATCTGTGCTTCATTTTTGTAAAACAAAAATGCAACGCGAGAGCGCTAATTTTTCAAA
CAAAGAATCTGAGCTGCATTTTTACAGAACAGAAATGCAACGCGAGAGCGCTATTTTACCAACAAAGAAT
CTATACTTCTTTTTTGTTCTACAAAAATGCATCCCGAGAGCGCTATTTTTCTAACAAAGCATCTTAGATT
ACTTTTTTTCTCCTTTGTGCGCTCTATAATGCAGTCTCTTGATAACTTTTTGCACTGTAGGTCCGTTAAG
GTTAGAAGAAGGCTACTTTGGTGTCTATTTTCTCTTCCATAAAAAAAGCCTGACTCCACTTCCCGCGTTT
ACTGATTACTAGCGAAGCTGCGGGTGCATTTTTTCAAGATAAAGGCATCCCCGATTATATTCTATACCGA
TGTGGATTGCGCATACTTTGTGAACAGAAAGTGATAGCGTTGATGATTCTTCATTGGTCAGAAAATTATG
AACGGTTTCTTCTATTTTGTCTCTATATACTACGTATAGGAAATGTTTACATTTTCGTATTGTTTTCGAT
TCACTCTATGAATAGTTCTTACTACAATTTTTTTGTCTAAAGAGTAATACTAGAGATAAACATAAAAAAT
GTAGAGGTCGAGTTTAGATGCAAGTTCAAGGAGCGAAAGGTGGATGGGTAGGTTATATAGGGATATAGCA
CAGAGATATATAGCAAAGAGATACTTTTGAGCAATGTTTGTGGAAGCGGTATTCGCAATATTTTAGTAGC
TCGTTACAGTCCGGTGCGTTTTTGGTTTTTTGAAAGTGCGTCTTCAGAGCGCTTTTGGTTTTCAAAAGCG
CTCTGAAGTTCCTATACTTTCTAGAGAATAGGAACTTCGGAATAGGAACTTCAAAGCGTTTCCGAAAACG
AGCGCTTCCGAAAATGCAACGCGAGCTGCGCACATACAGCTCACTGTTCACGTCGCACCTATATCTGCGT
GTTGCCTGTATATATATATACATGAGAAGAACGGCATAGTGCGTGTTTATGCTTAAATGCGTACTTATAT
GCGTCTATTTATGTAGGATGAAAGGTAGTCTAGTACCTCCTGTGATATTATCCCATTCCATGCGGGGTAT
CGTATGCTTCCTTCAGCACTACCCTTTAGCTGTTCTATATGCTGCCACTCCTCAATTGGATTAGTCTCAT
CCTTCAATGCTATCATTTCCTTTGATATTGGATCATACTAAGAAACCATTATTATCATGACATTAACCTA
TAAAAATAGGCGTATCACGAGGCCCTTTCGTCTCGCGCGTTTCGGTGATGACGGTGAAAACCTCTGACAC
ATGCAGCTCCCGGAGACGGTCACAGCTTGTCTGTAAGCGGATGCCGGGAGCAGACAAGCCCGTCAGGGCG
CGTCAGCGGGTGTTGGCGGGTGTCGGGGCTGGCTTAACTATGCGGCATCAGAGCAGATTGTACTGAGAGT
GCACCATAGATCAACGACATTACTATATATATAATATAGGAAGCATTTAATAGAACAGCATCGTAATATA
TGTGTACTTTGCAGTTATGACGCCAGATGGCAGTAGTGGAAGATATTCTTTATTGAAAAATAGCTTGTCA
CCTTACGTACAATCTTGATCCGGAGCTTTTCTTTTTTTGCCGATTAAGAATTAATTCGGTCGAAAAAAGA
AAAGGAGAGGGCCAAGAGGGAGGGCATTGGTGACTATTGAGCACGTGAGTATACGTGATTAAGCACACAA
AGGCAGCTTGGAGTATGTCTGTTATTAATTTCACAGGTAGTTCTGGTCCATTGGTGAAAGTTTGCGGCTT
GCAGAGCACAGAGGCCGCAGAATGTGCTCTAGATTCCGATGCTGACTTGCTGGGTATTATATGTGTGCCC
AATAGAAAGAGAACAATTGACCCGGTTATTGCAAGGAAAATTTCAAGTCTTGTAAAAGCATATAAAAATA
GTTCAGGCACTCCGAAATACTTGGTTGGCGTGTTTCGTAATCAACCTAAGGAGGATGTTTTGGCTCTGGT
CAATGATTACGGCATTGATATCGTCCAACTGCATGGAGATGAGTCGTGGCAAGAATACCAAGAGTTCCTC
GGTTTGCCAGTTATTAAAAGACTCGTATTTCCAAAAGACTGCAACATACTACTCAGTGCAGCTTCACAGA
AACCTCATTCGTTTATTCCCTTGTTTGATTCAGAAGCAGGTGGGACAGGTGAACTTTTGGATTGGAACTC
GATTTCTGACTGGGTTGGAAGGCAAGAGAGCCCCGAAAGCTTACATTTTATGTTAGCTGGTGGACTGACG
CCAGAAAATGTTGGTGATGCGCTTAGATTAAATGGCGTTATTGGTGTTGATGTAAGCGGAGGTGTGGAGA
CAAATGGTGTAAAAGACTCTAACAAAATAGCAAATTTCGTCAAAAATGCTAAGAAATAGGTTATTACTGA
GTAGTATTTATTTAAGTATTGTTTGTGCACTTGCCGATCTATGCGGTGTGAAATACCGCACAGATGCGTA
AGGAGAAAATACCGCATCAGGAAATTGTAAGCGTTAATATTTTGTTAAAATTCGCGTTAAATTTTTGTTA
AATCAGCTCATTTTTTAACCAATAGGCCGAAATCGGCAAAATCCCTTATAAATCAAAAGAATAGACCGAG
ATAGGGT
[37 nt withheld, positions 7148-7184]
AAAGAACGTGGACTCCAACGTCAAAGG
[49 nt withheld, positions 7212-7260]
T
[91 nt withheld, positions 7262-7352]
G
[124 nt withheld, positions 7354-7477]
CCATTCGCCATTCAGGCTGCGCAACTGTTGGGAAGGGCGAT
