>Addgene plasmid #168389 | pTL328 | depositor partial sequence | sequence record 326489 | insert
GAATTCATGACCATCGTGGAGATGCAGATGAACATCGACTGCGATGGCTGCGAAGATAACGTTCGCAAAG
CCCTGCAGCGCCTGCAGGGTGTGGATTATGTGGATGTGGATCGCGTGCGCGGTAAAGTGACCGTGACCGG
TAGCGCCAGCCAGAAAAAAGTGCTGCGCGCAGCACGTCGTAGCGGTCGTATTGCCGTGCTGTGGCCGAGC
GCCTATGATACCGATGGATCC
